>Addgene plasmid #80502 | pME-TagBFP2-NS | addgene full sequence | sequence record 176323 | Addgene NGS Result
CGCGGGGAGAGGCGGTTTGCGTATTGGGCGCTCTTCCGCTTCCTCGCTCACTGACTCGCTGCGCTCGGTC
GTTCGGCTGCGGCGAGCGGTATCAGCTCACTCAAAGGCGGTAATACGGTTATCCACAGAATCAGGGGATA
ACGCAGGAAAGAACATGTGAGCAAAAGGCCAGCAAAAGGCCAGGAACCGTAAAAAGGCCGCGTTGCTGGC
GTTTTTCCATAGGCTCCGCCCCCCTGACGAGCATCACAAAAATCGACGCTCAAGTCAGAGGTGGCGAAAC
CCGACAGGACTATAAAGATACCAGGCGTTTCCCCCTGGAAGCTCCCTCGTGCGCTCTCCTGTTCCGACCC
TGCCGCTTACCGGATACCTGTCCGCCTTTCTCCCTTCGGGAAGCGTGGCGCTTTCTCATAGCTCACGCTG
TAGGTATCTCAGTTCGGTGTAGGTCGTTCGCTCCAAGCTGGGCTGTGTGCACGAACCCCCCGTTCAGCCC
GACCGCTGCGCCTTATCCGGTAACTATCGTCTTGAGTCCAACCCGGTAAGACACGACTTATCGCCACTGG
CAGCAGCCACTGGTAACAGGATTAGCAGAGCGAGGTATGTAGGCGGTGCTACAGAGTTCTTGAAGTGGTG
GCCTAACTACGGCTACACTAGAAGAACAGTATTTGGTATCTGCGCTCTGCTGAAGCCAGTTACCTTCGGA
AAAAGAGTTGGTAGCTCTTGATCCGGCAAACAAACCACCGCTGGTAGCGGTGGTTTTTTTGTTTGCAAGC
AGCAGATTACGCGCAGAAAAAAAGGATCTCAAGAAGATCCTTTGATCTTTTCTACGGGGTCTGACGCTCA
GTGGAACGACGCGTAACTCACGTTAAGGGATTTTGGTCATGAGCTTGCGCCGTCCCGTCAAGTCAGCGTA
ATGCTCTGCCAGTGTTACAACCAATTAACCAATTCTGATTAGAAAAACTCATCGAGCATCAAATGAAACT
GCAATTTATTCATATCAGGATTATCAATACCATATTTTTGAAAAAGCCGTTTCTGTAATGAAGGAGAAAA
CTCACCGAGGCAGTTCCATAGGATGGCAAGATCCTGGTATCGGTCTGCGATTCCGACTCGTCCAACATCA
ATACAACCTATTAATTTCCCCTCGTCAAAAATAAGGTTATCAAGTGAGAAATCACCATGAGTGACGACTG
AATCCGGTGAGAATGGCAAAAGTTTATGCATTTCTTTCCAGACTTGTTCAACAGGCCAGCCATTACGCTC
GTCATCAAAATCACTCGCATCAACCAAACCGTTATTCATTCGTGATTGCGCCTGAGCGAGACGAAATACG
CGATCGCTGTTAAAAGGACAATTACAAACAGGAATCGAATGCAACCGGCGCAGGAACACTGCCAGCGCAT
CAACAATATTTTCACCTGAATCAGGATATTCTTCTAATACCTGGAATGCTGTTTTTCCGGGGATCGCAGT
GGTGAGTAACCATGCATCATCAGGAGTACGGATAAAATGCTTGATGGTCGGAAGAGGCATAAATTCCGTC
AGCCAGTTTAGTCTGACCATCTCATCTGTAACATCATTGGCAACGCTACCTTTGCCATGTTTCAGAAACA
ACTCTGGCGCATCGGGCTTCCCATACAAGCGATAGATTGTCGCACCTGATTGCCCGACATTATCGCGAGC
CCATTTATACCCATATAAATCAGCATCCATGTTGGAATTTAATCGCGGCCTCGACGTTTCCCGTTGAATA
TGGCTCATAACACCCCTTGTATTACTGTTTATGTAAGCAGACAGTTTTATTGTTCATGATGATATATTTT
TATCTTGTGCAATGTAACATCAGAGATTTTGAGACACGGGCCAGAGCTGCCAGGAAACAGCTATGACCAT
GTAATACGACTCACTATAGGGGATATCAGCTGGATGGCAAATAATGATTTTATTTTGACTGATAGTGACC
TGTTCGTTGCAACAAATTGATAAGCAATGCTTTCTTATAATGCCAACTTTGTACAAGAAAGCTGGGTGAT
TCAACTTGTGCCCCAATTTACTGGGCAAGTCGCAATATCTAGCCACAGCAACTTCATGCTGCTCTACGTA
AGTCTCGTTGTTGGCTTCCTTAATGCGCTCCAGACGGTAATCCACGTAGTACACGCCGGGCATTTTGAGG
TTCTTTGCAGGTTTTTTGGACCTATACGTAGTTTTGGCGTTGGCAATCAGGTGACTCCCCCCCACAAGCT
TCAGGGCCATGTCATTTCTCCCCTCGAGACCTCCGTCTGCAGGATACAGCGTCTCGGTAAAAGCCTCCCA
GCCCAGGGTTTTTTTCTGCATTACGGGTCCATTAGAGGTAAAGTTTACGCCTCTGATTTTAACGTTATAT
ATCAGACATCCGTCTTGCAATGATGTATCCTGAGTGGCTGTCAGGACGCCGCCATCCTCGTAGGTTGTGA
CTCTTTCCCAGGTGAAGCCTTCGGGGAATGACTGCTTGAAAAAATCGGGGATACCTTGTGTGTGATTTAT
AAAAGTTTTACTTCCATACAGGAAAGAGGTAGCCAGGATGTCGAAAGCGAAAGGAAGAGGTCCACCCTCC
ACTACTTTGATCCTCATCGTCTGAGTTCCCTCGTACGGTTTTCCCTCGCCTTCACTTGTACACTTGAAGT
GGTGGTTATCTACTGTACCCTCCATGTACAGTTTCATATGCATATTCTCCTTTATCAATTCACTGACCAT
GGTGGCAGCCTGCTTTTTTGTACAAAGTTGGCATTATAAAAAAGCATTGCTCATCAATTTGTTGCAACGA
ACAGGTCACTATCAGTCAAAATAAAATCATTATTTGGGGCCCGAGCTTAAGACTGGCCGTCGTTTTACAA
CGTCGTGACTGGGAAAACATCCATGCTAGCGTTAACGCGAGAGTAGGGAACTGCCAGGCATCAAATAAAA
CGAAAGGCTCAGTCGGAAGACTGGGCCTTTCGTTTTATCTGTTGTTTGTCGGTGAACGCTCTCCTGAGTA
GGACAAATCCGCCGGGAGCGGATTTGAACGTTGTGAAGCAACGGCCCGGAGGGTGGCGGGCAGGACGCCC
GCCATAAACTGCCAGGCATCAAACTAAGCAGAAGGCCATCCTGACGGATGGCCTTTTTGCGTTTCTACAA
ACTCTTCCTGGCTAGCGGTACGCGTATTAATTGCGTTGCGCTCACTGCCCGCTTTCCAGTCGGGAAACCT
GTCGTGCCAGCTGCATTAATGAATCGGCCAACG
Features (pLannotate 1.2.2; 10 found; start..end, strand, type, name):
    214..802     -  rep_origin     ori: high-copy-number ColE1/pMB1/pBR322/pUC origin of replication
    949..1758    -  CDS            KanR: aminoglycoside phosphotransferase; aph(3')-Ia; confers resistance to kanamycin in bacteria or G418 (Geneticin®) in eukaryotes
   1892..1910    +  promoter       T7 promoter: promoter for bacteriophage T7 RNA polymerase
   1928..2027    +  protein_bind   attL2: mutant version of attL; recombination site for the Gateway® LR reaction LR Clonase™
   2029..2724    -  CDS            TagBFP: TagBFP is a basic (constitutively fluorescent) blue fluorescent protein published in 2008, derived from Entacmaea quadricolor. It is reported to be a very rapidly-maturing monomer with very low acid sensitivity.
   2737..2836    -  protein_bind   attL1: mutant version of attL; recombination site for the Gateway® LR reaction LR Clonase™
   2852..2888    +  CDS            lacZα (fragment): LacZα fragment of β-galactosidase; lacZ fragment
   2935..2978    -  terminator     rrnB T1 terminator: Escherichia coli rrnB; transcription terminator T1 from the E. coli rrnB gene
   3110..3137    +  terminator     rrnB T2 terminator: transcription terminator T2 from the E. coli rrnB gene
   3192..31      -  CDS            lacI (fragment) (across the origin): lac repressor; lacI; The lac repressor binds to the lac operator to inhibit transcription in E. coli. This inhibition can be relieved by adding lactose or isopropyl-β-D-thiogalactopyranoside (IPTG).
