[The description below was written by a language model from this plasmid's Addgene catalogue record and pLannotate feature annotations shown in this document.]
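Description:
pME-TagBFP2-NS is a small (about 3.3 kb) Multisite Gateway middle entry clone built on the pDONR221 backbone. It carries the coding sequence of the blue fluorescent protein TagBFP2 without a stop codon. It is a bacterial cloning intermediate rather than an expression vector. It is maintained in E. coli through a high-copy ColE1/pUC-type origin of replication and selected with kanamycin via an aminoglycoside phosphotransferase (KanR) gene.

The payload is a synthetic TagBFP2 open reading frame, which the automated feature table annotates as TagBFP, the monomeric, rapidly maturing blue protein derived from Entacmaea quadricolor. This frame sits between attL1 and attL2 recombination sites, and in the sequenced record the whole attL1–insert–attL2 unit lies on the reverse strand. The attL sites allow an LR Clonase reaction to move the insert into a destination vector alongside a 5′ entry clone, which typically supplies the promoter, and a 3′ entry clone. Because the stop codon is omitted ("NS"), translation can read through the recombination site into the coding sequence contributed by the 3′ element, placing TagBFP2 at the N-terminus of the partner protein.

No eukaryotic promoter is present in this plasmid. The rrnB T1 and T2 terminators insulate the cassette from upstream bacterial transcription. The T7 promoter and the short lacZα and lacI fragments are backbone features or remnants rather than parts of the payload. The associated publication concerns a library of full-length zebrafish rab proteins for in vivo cell biology, so the clone fits the assembly of blue-tagged fusion proteins for live imaging.
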