Addgene plasmid #80502: pME-TagBFP2-NS
Purpose: Multisite gateway entry clone for adding N-terminal fusions of TagBFP2
Depositing lab: Rob Parton. Depositing organization: University of Queensland, Institute for Molecular Bioscience. Publication: A plasmid library of full-length zebrafish rab proteins for in vivo cell biology. Hall TE, Martel N, Lo HP, Xiong Z, Parton RG. Cell Logist. 2017 Mar 1;7(1):e1301151. doi: 10.1080/21592799.2017.1301151. eCollection 2017. PubMed 28396820.
Backbone
  Vector backbone: pDONR221
  Vector type: Multisite gateway middle entry clone
Growth in bacteria
  Bacterial resistance: Kanamycin, 50 μg/mL
  Growth temperature: 37°C
  Growth strain: DH5alpha
  Copy number: High Copy
Gene/Insert
  Gene/Insert name: TagBFP2 (no STOP)
  Species: Synthetic
  Cloning method: Gateway Cloning
  Sequencing primers: 5′ M13F; 3′ M13R
Terms and licenses: Academic/Nonprofit Terms; Industry Terms: Not Available to Industry
How to cite: pME-TagBFP2-NS was a gift from Rob Parton (Addgene plasmid # 80502 ; http://n2t.net/addgene:80502 ; RRID:Addgene_80502)
